Addgene plasmid #65842: XW99
Purpose: MosSCI-Pmig-13::QS::SL2::mCherry for ttTi4348 on Chrom I.
Depositing lab: Kang Shen. Depositing organization: Stanford University. Publication: Controlling gene expression with the Q repressible binary expression system in Caenorhabditis elegans. Wei X, Potter CJ, Luo L, Shen K. Nat Methods. 2012 Mar 11;9(4):391-5. doi: 10.1038/nmeth.1929. PubMed 22406855.
Backbone
  Vector backbone: pCFJ352
  Backbone manufacturer: Dr. Erik Jorgensen's lab
  Vector type: Worm Expression
Growth in bacteria
  Bacterial resistance: Ampicillin, 100 μg/mL
  Growth temperature: 37°C
  Growth strain: DH5alpha
  Copy number: High Copy
Gene/Insert
  Gene/Insert name: Neurospora crassa OR74A repressor (qa-1S) (alt name: QS)
  Species: Neurospora crassa
  Insert size (bp): 2757
  GenBank ID: XM_954524.2
  Tag / fusion protein: mCherry (C terminal on backbone)
Terms and licenses: Academic/Nonprofit Terms; Industry Terms: Not Available to Industry
Depositor comments: MosSCI-Pmig-13::QS::SL2::mCherry for ttTi4348 on Chrom I. Note: This plasmid was not specifically described in the associated publication (PMID:22406855) but it is a complementary construct to other plasmids used in this paper.
How to cite: XW99 was a gift from Kang Shen (Addgene plasmid # 65842 ; http://n2t.net/addgene:65842 ; RRID:Addgene_65842)
