[The description below was written by a language model from this plasmid's Addgene catalogue record and pLannotate feature annotations shown in this document.]
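Description:
XW99 is a Caenorhabditis elegans expression and targeting plasmid built on the pCFJ352 backbone, a MosSCI (Mos1-mediated single-copy insertion) vector designed to place a transgene at the ttTi4348 Mos1 site on chromosome I. It is maintained in E. coli as a high-copy plasmid through a ColE1/pUC-type origin and is selected with ampicillin via the β-lactamase gene and its native promoter. The annotated sequence (about 16.3 kb) also contains an unc-119 coding sequence. In MosSCI vectors, unc-119 serves as the worm selection marker by rescuing unc-119 mutant animals. Gateway attB1, attB2 and attB4 sites and small lacZα, rop and bom fragments are also annotated as remnants of cloning. The genomic homology arms expected of a MosSCI vector are not annotated in the feature table.

The payload, according to the record, is Pmig-13::QS::SL2::mCherry. The mig-13 promoter is named in the purpose field but not annotated; it presumably lies in the large unannotated stretch between the qa-1S coding sequence and attB2. It drives the Neurospora crassa qa-1S repressor (QS, about 2.75 kb), followed by an SL2 trans-splicing spacer and mCherry. Although the catalogue lists mCherry as a C-terminal tag, the SL2 arrangement makes an operon-like bicistronic transcript, so mCherry is translated separately and marks QS-expressing cells. The mCherry region is annotated as several fragments, consistent with a worm-optimized, intron-containing version, and it is interrupted by a minimal FRT site.

QS is the repressor of the Q binary expression system, blocking the QF transcriptional activator. A single-copy QS line in the mig-13 pattern would be used to suppress QF-driven reporters or effectors in those cells. The depositor notes that this plasmid complements those in the associated publication but was not itself described there.
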