Features (pLannotate 1.2.2; 22 found; start..end, strand, type, name):
   1607..1627    +  protein_bind   attB1: mutant version of attB; core recombination site for the Gateway® BP reaction BP Clonase™
   2488..2505    -  misc_feature   P element 5' end (fragment): No description available
   2616..3458    +  CDS            unc-119: UN119_CAEEL - Experimental evidence at protein level: Swiss-Prot protein existence level 1. Myristoyl-binding protein that acts as a cargo adapter: specifically binds the myristoyl moiety of a subset of N-terminally myristoylated proteins and is required for their localization. Plays a key role in ciliary membrane localization of proteins. Required for the establishment or function of the nervous system. From Caenorhabditis elegans.
   3727..3744    -  CDS            lacZα (fragment): LacZα fragment of β-galactosidase; lacZ fragment
   3923..4022    -  misc_feature   bom (fragment): basis of mobility region from pBR322
   4124..4159    -  CDS            rop (fragment): Rop protein, which maintains plasmids at low copy number; rop
   4287..4382    -  CDS            aex-5 (fragment): AEX5_CAEEL - Also known as kpc-3 From Caenorhabditis elegans.
   4960..5370    -  CDS            Blue102 (fragment): Blue102 is a fluorescent protein published in 2010, derived from Discosoma sp..
   5369..5398    -  CDS            mEGFP (fragment): monomeric enhanced GFP, optimized with synthetic introns for expression in C. elegans
   5398..5431    +  protein_bind   FRT (minimal): supports FLP-mediated excision but not integration (Turan and Bode, 2011) FLP recombinase from the Saccharomyces cerevisiae 2μ plasmid
   5432..5459    -  CDS            mEGFP (fragment): monomeric enhanced GFP, optimized with synthetic introns for expression in C. elegans
   5456..5854    -  CDS            mCherry (fragment): mCherry is a basic (constitutively fluorescent) red fluorescent protein published in 2004, derived from Discosoma sp.. It is reported to be a very rapidly-maturing monomer with low acid sensitivity.
   6109..8862    -  CDS            qa-1s (sequence withheld): QUTR_NEUCR - Protein inferred from homology: Swiss-Prot protein existence level 3. Multi-domain repressor protein that negatively regulates transcription of the quinate utilization pathway genes. May mediate its repressor activity by binding directly to the qa-1f activator protein (By similarity). From Neurospora crassa (strain ATCC 24698 / 74-OR23-1A / CBS 708.71 / DSM 1257 / FGSC 987).
   8942..8959    +  misc_feature   MCS (fragment): pUC18/19 multiple cloning site
  12428..12448   -  protein_bind   attB2: mutant version of attB; core recombination site for the Gateway® BP reaction BP Clonase™
  14110..14698   -  rep_origin     ori: high-copy-number ColE1/pMB1/pBR322/pUC origin of replication
  14869..15729   -  CDS            AmpR: β-lactamase; bla; confers resistance to ampicillin, carbenicillin, and related antibiotics
  15730..15834   -  promoter       AmpR promoter: bla
  15929..15964   +  CDS            rop (fragment): Rop protein, which maintains plasmids at low copy number; rop
  16066..16165   +  misc_feature   bom (fragment): basis of mobility region from pBR322
  16171..16288   -  CDS            lacZα (fragment): LacZα fragment of β-galactosidase; lacZ fragment
  16303..16323   +  protein_bind   attB4: mutant version of attB; core recombination site for the Gateway® BP reaction BP Clonase™
>Addgene plasmid #65842 | XW99 | depositor full sequence | sequence record 120572 | XW99 sequence 16323 bps
CAAGTGGGGATCAGGAAGAAGTTGATAAAGTGATTCAAAAACTCGAGGAGCTCAACACAGCGATGAACCC
AATTTTGAGAGCAACACTGACGAAGAACTATGACGCGAGGGTAGGCACTACCTTGAAGCTATCCACCTGC
CTGCCTGCCGCCTATTTCCATGTGCAGTAGGAACGTGTGTAGGTATAGGCAGGCATTATCGCGTCTCCTT
TCGAACTACCTAGTACCTAGTAGGTAGTTTGAAGGGAGGCGCGATAATGCCTGCCTATGTCTACACATGT
GCCTACTGCGCATGGAAATAGGCGGTAGTCAGGCAGGTAGATAGCCTCATAAAATTCAATACTTCCTTTT
CAGAAAGAATGCTGGAATGTATTCAAAGAGGAGTCACTCTTCCCATTGCTCAGAGAATATGAAGAGTTGC
TCGGCGAGCAAAAGTTCATGATTGGAGATCGATATTCATGGGCTGACATCGCTGTCGTCGAGTTTCTAAC
TCGGTGTCAGCAGTGCTACGATAGCTTCTATCTGGCTCATTTCGAGAGGCTCCGAACTTTTTGCCAGACT
TTTGAGTCTCTTCCGCACATTCGTCCCTACATTCAGGGACGTGTTGATTCATTTATCTAATTTTTTAAAA
TGGATATTTTTCGTTTTTTATTTGTTTGTTTTGCTGATAATTCAATAAAGTTACGCAACGAATTTTAGAC
ATTTATGAAAACCGAAAATCGACAAAAATATTTTAAGAAAAATAGCAGCAAAATTCAATATTTTATCAAA
TTTTGTTTATGGTAATGAGAAAGAAAACATACAATATTTTTCTAAGAAGAAGAAAAATGACCAGAATTTT
AAGATTTTTCTCGAATATACGAAAAATTGATAAACTAAAATTTTCGATTTTTCCATTTATTTTGAAAAAA
AAACTCTTGACGGTTTTCACCATGCGAAGAGGTGAGAAATATTCTGAAAGTTATGCATTTTGAAAAAATT
GCAAAAAAATACGTTAAAATTTTTTGATCTATTGTTTTTTTTTGAAAACCGGAATTTAAAATGGAATTTT
TTTTCAAAAATTAAAATTAAAATTTAAATATTTCTAGTGTTTGGATAGTTTTTCAAAAGCTAGATTTAAC
CCGCGAGATGTCGACCGCTAGTGTAGCTTACAGATGGCTGAAGACTTCGCAAAAATCTTATCTTAGAAAC
CCGCGAGGTGTCGGCCGCTAAAACTTTGTAAACCTGCCAACAAAATGCTTCGCATTGTCTGAACAGATGA
AACCTTGAAACAAAACATATACAATTGAAATCCCGTAAAGTGTCGGGCGCAAGAACTGCGATTAGTTGTA
TAATTGGACTAGCTCAAATTTGACCAAAATCTCATTTTTAGACCTCTAAGATGTCGGCCACTATAACTTT
ATTCAACTTGAAACTGCAAAAAAACTTATCAACTGTATAGATTCAAGTATTATGTCAAGTATTGGTTTTA
GAGCTACAGTACACTCTGATAACAAAATCTGCAGAAATACCTCCCTGTCAATTCCCAAAATACCTCCCCT
CATCTCAATTATCCCGAAAATCGGTTAGTCATTGCCATCAGAAAATCGAATTAAAAAATAAAGATGCAAG
TTTGTACAAAAAAGCAGGCTTGAGCCAATTTATCCAAGTCCTTGTAAAAAGTATTCGAAAATTGTTAACG
GATAAAATGTTTATTATAATATCAAAAACAATTTGTCAGTTGACCACTTTTTGATATATTTGACAGAAAC
CGGGATGAATTGGCTCAAAGTTAGGGCGCCCTTCTATTACAGGGTTTCTGATAACAAACCGGTTATTAAC
TCCCAACAAGGGATGATTTCAATTCATCATGCTCAAATTGACCCAAATTAAGTTACATGACAAATTCATC
GCCCTTTTCAACTCTTCTTGGCTCATCATCTGTTATTCTGTTCCTATTCTGTCTGCACCCTATACCCCTT
TGCATACTCTCTCGTCATTCCTTTCTTGGATAGTGTCTTCTTCTCCCCAGCTCTGCTACTTCTATGACTT
GCGCCCGCTGCTTTTCCGCTCGTTCCTCTCCTCTCTGACGTCTTCTTCTGCTTCTTTTCTCCTTCCTTTT
TCCCTTCTCAATCTTCCTCTTTTTCCCATTTCTGTCAATCATTCGAAGAAGAAGAAGAAGAAGACCCTCA
TTCATTTCATTTTTTTTTCTGTCGGTGTGTGCTGCTCGGTTAAGAGTGAGCTCTCTATTCCACGTCTTCT
TCTTTTTCTTCTTCGATTCGAATCAATCACTCCACCAAAACGCATTCGTTTTTGGGATTCACCCCGCGGT
TCGCAATAGGTTTCTTTTTCAAATTATTAGCGTTATAAATAGAAAAATGGTGGAGTTTCAATAAAAATGA
TAATTTACAAAGTGTATTTTGATTACATGTACTCAAAAAGGTTGAAATTTTTCATACCAGTTTTCCGGAA
ATCCATCTGATATCATTATCGTATTTTTCTTTTTAAAAATGTTTTCAAAAAAAAACAAAATATAGCTGGT
TATTTGGCACCCTCTAATTACCATTTTCCTGTCACACCACACTCTTTTCCTTCTTCCACTTCTTTCCGTT
TTCAGCCGCTTCCAACCAAACCGATATGAAAGCCGAGCAACAACGATCGATTCCACCCGGCTCGGCGACC
TTCCCGTCGCAGGTGAGACTCAGAAAACTAGAGAAACCGCTCAACTAACTCTTGATATCCGATTTCATTC
TTTTCTCTTTTCTTTTTGTTGAACTTTTCCATATTTCCAGATGCCACGGCCACCACCAAGCACCGAACAA
GGAATCACAACGGAATCGGAGCTTGCGAAGAAAGCTCAAATCACTCCGAACGACGTTTTAGCACTTCCGG
GAATCACTCAAGGTATCTTGCTCCCTTTGGATTTCAGTTTAAAACATAAATTTAGGATTCTTATGCTCCC
CATCTGCGAACATCTATAACATCGAGTTCACCAAGTTCCAAATCCGTGATCTGGACACTGAGCAAGTGCT
TTTCGAGATCGCCAAACCGGAGAACGATCAGGAGAATGATGAGTCGCCACAGGAGTCGGCAAGATACGTG
CGTTATAGATTTGCTCCAAACTTTTTGAAACTCAAAACGGTCGGAGCAACTGTGGAATTCAAAGTAGGAG
ACATCCCAATCCATCATTTCCGAATGATCGAACGTCACTTCTTCAAAGATCGCCTTCTGAAGTGTTTTGA
CTTTGAATTCGGATTCTGTATTCCGAATTCACGAAACAACTGTGAACATATCTATGAGTTCCCTCAACTC
TCTCAACAACTCAGTGAGTCATTATTCTAAAAAGTACAATTCAAAAGACTAATCTCTTTTTCAGTGGACG
ACATGATCAACAATCCAAACGAGACTCGTTCTGACAGCTTCTATTTCGTCGATAACAAACTCGTCATGCA
CAACAAAGCCGACTACTCATATGATGCATAAATATTTAATACAAAAATGTTCTGGATAATTATTCTGTCG
AATAGAAAAAAAACTCCAAATGTGATTAAATTCCAATAATTCCTGTCTAGTTTGTTCCTTCCCCTTCCCC
TTCTCATGTTCAATGCATTCCTAAGCTTTTCAGTTCCCCCCTTGTTTCTATATTTTTTCGCTGTCCTGTC
ACACTCGCTAAAAACACTAATCACACGGAAATCTGTTTTCAATAAAAACTCCAACTTTAACTCATTTTCA
ATTTCAACTGCACGGGTGTAAAACGACGGCCAGTCCGTAATACGACTCACTTAAGGCCTTGACTAGAGGG
TACCAGAGCTCACCTAGGTATCTAGAACCGGTGACGTCACCATGGGAAGCTTCGTGGATCCAGATATCCT
GCAGGAATTCCTCGAGACGTACGGTGCGCGCGATGCATTCGAAGATCTGCCCACTAGAATTAATTAAGGC
CGCCTGATGCGGTATTTTCTCCTTACGCATCTGTGCGGTATTTCACACCGCATATGGTGCACTCTCAGTA
CAATCTGCTCTGATGCCGCATAGTTAAGCCAGCCCCGACACCCGCCAACACCCGCTGACGCGCCCTGACG
GGCTTGTCTGCTCCCGGCATCCGCTTACAGACAAGCTGTGACCGTCTCCGGGAGCTGCATGTGTCAGAGG
TTTTCACCGTCATCACCGAAACGCGCGAGACGAAAGGGCCCGTACGGCCGACTAGTAGGAAACAGTTATG
TTTGGTATATTGGGAATGTATTCTGTCATTTAAGGCAAAAACCCCATAGACACTACTCCACTTTCAAATT
ATCAACTTCTACTCACCTTCCACTGAGCCTCAAACCCAAACCTTCTTCCGATCTTTCTTGCATCGTGCTC
ATCAATACTTGTGATTTTAGCAAGAAAAACGCCGTCCTCGAAACTCTTGACAAACAATAGGGGAAACCCC
CAAAAAGCAAAAGCAGGAAAATTAATTTCATAAACTTTCACTTGATTGAAAAATTCCAAAAATACTCCAA
AACTTTTTCACGATGAGCATGATTTGACGTCATGAGAGGCCCAGACGTGCGAAGAAATAAAAATTGCGGT
CATAAACTGAAACGTAACATATGATAAGGTATTTTGTGTGCGGTTTTTTCTATGATGTTTCAAAAAAAAT
TTATCAGAAGTAAAAAAAACATAAGAAGTGTACACAGAACATTGTGTAGATTTTGGGATAGAATTATTAT
TAATGGGGGGAGGGAGCACAATTTTTTTCGACTTTTTATTACGAATTAATTCTATTTTTGAATCTACACA
ATTTCATTGTTAGAGGTGACTTAAAAGAAGCTAAAAAACAAAGAAATTAAGAAGAAGTTTTTTTGATAAT
AACAAAAATAGGGGGTGGGAGCACAGGGAGAAAGAGCATGTAGGGATGTTGAAGAGTAATTGGACTTAGA
AGTCAGAGGCACGGGCGCGAGATGGCGATCTGATGACAGCGGCCGATGCGGAGCTCTTACTTATACAATT
CATCCATGCCACCTGTCGAGTGCCGCCCTTCAGCTCTTTCATATTGCTCAACGATAGTGTAATCCTCGTT
GTGGGAGGTGATATCCAGTTTAATATTAACATTGTACGCTCCTGGCAGCTGAACTGGTTTTTTGGCTTTG
TAAGTTGTCTTCACCTGAAAATTTAAATCAGATTAGTTAGTTAGTAAAATCATGTTTAAACTTACCTCAG
CATCGTAATGTCCTCCATCTTTCAATTTAAGACGTTGTTTAATCTCTCCCTTAAGAGCACCGTCTTCAGG
GTACATTCTTTCACTTGAAGCTTCCCATCCCATAGTCTTCTTCTGCATAACAGGTCCATCCGAGGGGAAA
TTCGTTCCTCGAAGTTTGACTTTATAAATAAATTCTCCATCTTGGAGGCTGAAAATTTAAATATGTATGG
TTAGTTAGAAGTTCCTATTCTCTAGAAAGTATAGGAACTTCGTACCGAACTGTTTAAACTTACCTTGAGT
CTTGCGTCACTGTAACAACTCCTCCGTCTTCAAAATTCATTACGCGTTCCCACTTAAAACCCTCCGGGAA
TGAAAGTTTCAAATAATCTGGTATATCTGCCGGATGTTTAACATAAGCTTTACTTCCATACATGAACTGT
GGAGAGAGGATGTCCCAGGCGAATGGTAATGGTCCGCCTTTAGTTACCTGAAAATTTAAATAATCAGGGT
TAGTTAGTATATATATGTTTAAACTTACCTTTAGTTTTGCGGTTTGTGTTCCCTCATATGGTCGGCCTTC
TCCTTCACCTTCAATTTCAAACTCATGCCCATTGACAGATCCCTCCATATGCACCTTGAAACGCATAAAC
TCTTTAATAATTGCCATGTTATCTTCTTCACCCTTTGAGACCATGATGCGTTGAAGCAGTTTCCCTGAAT
TAAAATTAGAAGTTGAAAATACAATAGAAAGAAAATTGGAAGGTATATAAACTCGCAAAAACGAGGAAAT
GGCAGATTCAATAAGATGAATAAATATACAACCTTTATTGAGAAGAGACCATTTATATACTTGTAAGCTT
CTAGGAAAATTTTAGATACTAAAGAGAAGCATAGATTTTAAGACAAGCAGTTAACTAGGTGAAAGTAGGA
TGAGACAGCGGTACCTCA
[2754 nt withheld, positions 6109-8862]
GCTAGCCAAGGGTCCTCCTGAAAATGTTCTATGTTATGTTAGTATCATTCGAAACATACCTTTGGGTCCT
TTGGCCAATCCCGGGGATCCTCTAGAGGCGCGCCTACCTGAAATTCTGAATTAAATGATAATTGAAGACA
GCTAAAGGGGGGTTAATACTCAAATATTGTGGTAAAAGAGAAAAAATAGTCACACACAATATCACTTTAC
AGGTTGCTTGTAGGGAAATAGTGAAAATTAAAATAAAAAATTAGTTCTTTAATTTAAAGCCAAATAGTTG
CAAACAGTCACTTTTTCATCATTGATAATTTTGGAAGTTGACCAAAAAGTGTTTTTCACAAATTTTATAT
TCTAATTATGTTGCAACTTGATTTGAACGTTTGTTATAAATTTCTCAAACTTTCAAAACGTTGCCAGAAA
CATTTTAAAGTTGTTTTCTAATAATTCTCTTTTATTTAGAATATTCTAAGTGTGCTTAGACGACATTTCC
ACTTACTGTAAGTACAGAAAAATGTTATGTTTTGACCACCTATATTTTTGGTTGTGAACTGGTGACCCAA
AAAAAGAGAAGAAAACACCAAAAAAAAAGTGTGTGGATGCTTATGATGGACAATGACCTGAGGGAAGAGA
TCATAAAAGCAAATTTGCATACGATGAAGTGCGCAGTGCCACATAGACCTCTCCCTTGTTAGGTAAACAC
GTACACTCTACCTGGCAGTATGAGGCCCGACGCACACACAAGAAAATAACTATGAAGAATCAAAGCTCTA
CACGGATCGTCATTTTTCAAAATAGATGAGCGAGACCAACTAAAAGATGGTTTGTGAGAAAGAAAAAAAG
AGCATCTATATTTCAAAACGGCACCTACTAAACATGTTGCACGATTTATGACTCCCTTGGCAAGTGTGGC
AAGAGTGAAAGAGGGGGAAGAGAGTGCGCGGGAAGAGCGAGGTCCAGGAGTATGGTAGAAGAAGGCGAGG
AGGAAAGAGAATCACAAGGAGTTTGAGGATCTCATTAGTCCCGCCCATTTACGTACAAAATGAAATTAAT
GAATTATTTCATAATAATTTGTCAAAATAAGGAATAAATTGAAATCTAGAAACTTTTTTTCATAATTCCT
AGGCCAGGGAAAATAAAATACTACAAAAAATACATTAAAAAAGTTTTCAAAAAATTTTTAAATTTTTTTT
GTGTATTCAAAAAGTCGTATAAACTCAGTTTTATCATAGTTTCAAACTATCATTATAATATAGCTGAAAA
CTTTTTTAAATGCACTAAACATACAAATTATTAGTTAGCTAGCTGCAAATAAAATTTAACAGTTTAATAT
ATTTTTCGTTCAAAGTTTCGCTTCAGTTAGTATTGTATATTACAACTTTTTGTTAACCATCAGTCTTAGT
AAGTTTTAACTGCCTGAAAATCTCAAAAGACCATACCAGTAAATTTCAAAAAATAGCAAAACCAACCCAC
TAGTTGGCAATAAATCATCAATAATTGTTCCCTGATAAGAGTGCTCAAAAAAACTTCTAGTGTGGTGATA
ACCAACGGGAATATTGCGTCGTTCACACCGCCTCTTGACTAAAAAAAGGCAAAGATAGGAGGAAGACAGA
GGTTTCAATGAGGTTGAAGTGCTGCTCCAAACTGACGCCGAAGGCCACAAAAACACATCGATCATTTGGT
GATTGAACAGATGAGCCTTATATGAACCGAGAAGACAGCAACCACCCGCCTCGCGCATTCACTATTCGGC
CATTGAATATTCTACTATTGTGCGGGTCTTCTAAGTCTTTCGGACCTTTTGATCAGTTTTGTAGAAGAAG
GGGGGGGGGTCTAATTTATCAAAATTACATTACTCAATGATGAACAATTTTTAGATCGAAAAATATTTTA
ATAAAATGATTGTAGCAATTTTTTATTATTATTTTAAGAGCTCACATATATTTCAAGCATCAATTTGATT
CCAAATTAAATTCGGATACTCCAAAAATTTCGATTTTTATTTTAGGCGTTCTAGTGTGTGGGTCACTGAC
AGACACTGGAAACAGCTTCGATTAAAAAAACTTGAACTTATTCAAGATGCTGAAAAAGGCACATCAGTCT
GTCAGTAAGAAAAAAAAATAAATTTTCAACATAATTTTTTTTAACTTTTCAAAATTCTGACATTTACAGT
CAATATATCATTTGTGAGAAAGAAGCAAAATTTAAAAAATGAAGTGAAGTATTTTATTTTTCACAAATAT
TTTGCTTATTTATATTAAACATTTGATAGCAGCAAAACGTGCAAAAGTGCTGTAATTGTTTTCAAAGACT
TCAAATTTTTCAGAAACGGTTGGCAATTTCCAAAAGTTAAAGCAAAATCTGAAGTATTAAAACCTTTTTT
ATTAAGAGTGTGAGATCTTGACTATCTAAAGCAAGACCATTGTTTTTTTAAATAATCACATAAAAAAGCT
GACTAGAAAAAATAAGATTGTAATGAAAAACAGAAAAACCATCAGTCAAAGTATTGTTGTACAGTGTGTG
CCGTCCTTAAGATTTTTTTAAACCTTACTATTTTTCAGAAATTGTCTAAAAATTCATTAATTTCGATTAC
AAATGCCAAAAAAATCCCCCACACTGACATCAGGTCAAAAGATGTTTTGAAATCAATTTAAAAAAATGAA
AAAAAAACGTTTCTAGTTGGAATTGTGTATTCTCTACAGGACACAGAACAAAATATTGTCTTATTTATAT
TCTAATGAGACACTTGGGAACGTATGTGGAAAATTGAAGCAATTACTGAGATCATAACTCGACAGGTGAC
CACCACAAGCAGGTCATCTGTTAAGACAGTCTGTCACTCATCATCTCTTCCACCCTCTTTTCTTGCTCCT
CCCTACATCTTCGGCACATTAACACTCAATCGTATGCTCATTTTCGAGAGTCAATTAATTAGGCCGACTG
TCGTGACAAATCATTCGAATGTTGCGTTTCAAAAGCACATATTTCAACAAAATGGGCTGAAAGAGCCCGG
GAGGGTCTTTCTTGTAACGTGTTTGTGTCGAGTGCATCGCCGGTGATTGATGAGAAAGAACGACGAGTCC
GTCCCAAGAAGCAGCTCTTCTTCCTCGCCCATTGACAGTGTATCATTTGTGGGGAAGAAGCAAGAAAAGA
AAATGAAGCACGTCTGTGTAAGCCCTAGTCATATATACCGGTTTGGTGGAGCAGAGAAGGAGATGAATAG
AGTAAGAAAAAATTAAAATCAGACTACAAAGGACAGAGATAAAATGCAAACACAAAAGGACACCGTTTCT
TTTTGTTCAACTACTTGTTAATCAATATGAATCAGTTTATTCACTAAATTGATAAAAGAACACGAAATGA
GTAAAGATTCTCAAATAATGTACAAAAGGCAGCAACAGATGTGAACTTTTCAGAGCGCAACACATACAAG
CGACGTTCGTTAGTAGTAGTAGATTGTAAAAAGTTCGTGTAACACTGCAGAGAAACTTAGTGTCAGGCAT
GCCCTAGTGAGTCGTATTACGTAGCTTGGCGTAATCATGGTCATAGCTGTTTCCTGCCCGTGACCCAGCT
TTCTTGTACAAAGTGGCAGTAATCAATTATTTTTCGCTCCCCCCTCCTCGCAAGTCGGCGATTTCTTTGA
AGTTTTGTCAAAAGAAGAGACAAGGACTTGATAGATACGCTCATCAGAGTGAGATTCATTGCAAATAGTG
TGTAAATCGTGGAGAGACGAGAGAAAAGGTGTGAGAAGCTTAGAAGATAAAGAATAGGAAGAAGAACATA
TCTCATTTCCTATTTTCTCTAATTTTTCGTTCATTTTTCTAGACATTACCCATTTGATGGTTTTTCAATA
TGGTTATCAGGGTACTCATTTTGGTAGTTTTCAAAGCAATTTGGAGTTTTTTTTTAAATTGTCAACTACA
AAAACGCAGCTTAAAGGTCCAAATATCATAGTATAAAAATTCTTTAAAAAATTCCAAATTTTATATGATT
TTTTGAAAATTGGAAGAATGTTAGTTTTTGCCATTTTTTTGGAAGTTTTTCTCCGGATTTTATGGTACTT
ATATTTCAAATATAAATTTTTGTAGGAATTCGAGTATGCGAGAGAGCTATAGTTTACTAAAAAAAAGTGG
CAAAAACTCAGTAATTGCCACTTTTTTCAAAAATGTTTTGAAAAATTTTACTATGATATTTGGCCATTTT
GGCACCATATGTACGTTACTTTTTACGAAACACTCTAATTTTTGAAATTTGAGTTTCATGTTTAATCTTT
TGTATAAAATTTTTATGGTCCTTTTGTGACAGGATAAAAAATTGCAAAAAAATAGAAAACTTTGTTTCGT
GAAAACACCTAGTTTAAAAATTGTGGGCCACTTAGCGATTCTAGTCAAAAATCAGACAAATGTCAGCTGC
CGTAACTTTTTCCGGATCAGGGTTATCAAATTTTAATTTTAATTGTAAATGTAGAAAAATGATCGGCAAC
ATTTTGCTAATTGAAAATATTTTGAAAATTGCTATAGTACATATTAATCTAGTATTAATATAGTATTAAT
GTTATAATATCAGTTATGTGTTTGAATAACTCAAGCGTAAGTTTCCGTAAAATATCTTTAAATTTTGGTA
ATTTTTTACGGTTTGGTATAAATTTTTGCATTTTTTGATTTTCTACACTTTTTTTCGATTTCGCATTTTC
CGAATTTCTCTGAAATAAATCGAACAATCGGAAAATTTTCGAGGGCACCCTTAGCCATGCAGCTCAGGAA
TTTGACTTTATGTTCCCATTCAAATTTTTTTAAAATTAAATAAAATGCTAATTGTAAGATAAATTACAAA
AATTATTAAATCTCATCATCCTTATGATGATAGTGCAGTGCATGAATATATTTTTCCAAATAGGATATGA
TTCGTCGAGTAGCTTCACGTAATCCGTTTTCTTCAATCACCATTTCGAACTGCAATTTTTTTTTTGGATT
TTTGTAACAATATTGTCATAAATTGTGATTTTGATATTTTGCGTAGAGCATCAGAACCTTTCTGCTTTGA
ATTTTAATGGGATTAAAAATTATAAAAAACTTGCACCCTAATTAAAGCGCCAACTTTATTATACATAGTT
GATAATTCGATGGTATCAGCTCACTCAAAGGCGGTAATACGGTTATCCACAGAATCAGGGGATAACGCAG
GAAAGAACATGTGAGCAAAAGGCCAGCAAAAGACCAGGAACCGTAAAAAGGCCGCGTTGCTGGCGTTTTT
CCATAGGCTCCGCCCCCCTGACGAGCATCACAAAAATCGACGCTCAAGTCAGAGGTGGCGAAACCCGACA
GGACTATAAAGATACCAGGCGTTTCCCCCTGGAAGCTCCCTCGTGCGCTCTCCTGTTCCGACCCTGCCGC
TTACCGGATACCTGTCCGCCTTTCTCCCTTCGGGAAGCGTGGCGCTTTCTCATAGCTCACGCTGTAGGTA
TCTCAGTTCGGTGTAGGTCGTTCGCTCCAAGCTGGGCTGTGTGCACGAACCCCCCGTTCAGCCCGACCGC
TGCGCCTTATCCGGTAACTATCGTCTTGAGTCCAACCCGGTAAGACACGACTTATCGCCACTGGCAGCAG
CCACTGGTAACAGGATTAGCAGAGCGAGGTATGTAGGCGGTGCTACAGAGTTCTTGAAGTGGTGGCCTAA
CTACGGCTACACTAGAAGGACAGTATTTGGTATCTGCGCTCTGCTGAAGCCAGTTACCTTCGGAAAAAGA
GTTGGTAGCTCTTGATCCGGCAAACAAACCACCGCTGGTAGCGGTGGTTTTTTTGTTTGCAAGCAGCAGA
TTACGCGCAGAAAAAAAGGATCTCAAGAAGATCCTTTGATCTTTTCTACGGGGTCTGACGCTCAGTGGAA
CGAAAACTCACGTTAAGGGATTTTGGTCATGAGATTATCAAAAAGGATCTTCACCTAGATCCTTTTAAAT
TAAAAATGAAGTTTTAAATCAATCTAAAGTATATATGAGTAAACTTGGTCTGACAGTTACCAATGCTTAA
TCAGTGAGGCACCTATCTCAGCGATCTGTCTATTTCGTTCATCCATAGTTGCCTGACTCCCCGTCGTGTA
GATAACTACGATACGGGAGGGCTTACCATCTGGCCCCAGTGCTGCAATGATACCGCGAGACCCACGCTCA
CCGGCTCCAGATTTATCAGCAATAAACCAGCCAGCCGGAAGGGCCGAGCGCAGAAGTGGTCCTGCAACTT
TATCCGCCTCCATCCAGTCTATTAATTGTTGCCGGGAAGCTAGAGTAAGTAGTTCGCCAGTTAATAGTTT
GCGCAACGTTGTTGCCATTGCTACAGGCATCGTGGTGTCACGCTCGTCGTTTGGTATGGCTTCATTCAGC
TCCGGTTCCCAACGATCAAGGCGAGTTACATGATCCCCCATGTTGTGCAAAAAAGCGGTTAGCTCCTTCG
GTCCTCCGATCGTTGTCAGAAGTAAGTTGGCCGCAGTGTTATCACTCATGGTTATGGCAGCACTGCATAA
TTCTCTTACTGTCATGCCATCCGTAAGATGCTTTTCTGTGACTGGTGAGTACTCAACCAAGTCATTCTGA
GAATAGTGTATGCGGCGACCGAGTTGCTCTTGCCCGGCGTCAATACGGGATAATACCGCGCCACATAGCA
GAACTTTAAAAGTGCTCATCATTGGAAAACGTTCTTCGGGGCGAAAACTCTCAAGGATCTTACCGCTGTT
GAGATCCAGTTCGATGTAACCCACTCGTGCACCCAACTGATCTTCAGCATCTTTTACTTTCACCAGCGTT
TCTGGGTGAGCAAAAACAGGAAGGCAAAATGCCGCAAAAAAGGGAATAAGGGCGACACGGAAATGTTGAA
TACTCATACTCTTCCTTTTTCAATATTATTGAAGCATTTATCAGGGTTATTGTCTCATGAGCGGATACAT
ATTTGAATGTATTTAGAAAAATAAACAAATAGGGGTTCCGCGCACATTTCCCCGAAAAGTGCCACCTGAC
GTCTAAGAAACCATTATTATCATGACATTAACCTATAAAAATAGGCGTATCACGAGGCCCTTTCGTCTCG
CGCGTTTCGGTGATGACGGTGAAAACCTCTGACACATGCAGCTCCCGGAGACGGTCACAGCTTGTCTGTA
AGCGGATGCCGGGAGCAGACAAGCCCGTCAGGGCGCGTCAGCGGGTGTTGGCGGGTGTCGGGGCTGGCTT
AACTATGCGGCATCAGAGCAGATTGTACTGAGAGTGCACCATATGCGGTGTGAAATACCGCACAGATGCG
TAAGGAGAAAATACCGCATCAGGCGCCATTCGCCATTCAGGCTGCGCAACTGTTGGGAAGGGCGATCGGT
GCGGGCCTCTTCGCTATTACGCCAGCTGGCGAAAGGGGGATGTGCTGCAAGGCGATTAAGTTGGGTAACG
CCAGGGATCCGCCAAGCTATCAACTTTGTATAGAAAAGTTG
