>Addgene plasmid #65842 | XW99 | addgene partial sequence | sequence record 122535 | PD49-83-R 5'-GAGCACAGGGAGAAAGAGCA-3'
TGGACTTAGAAGTCAGAGGCACGGGCGCGAGATGGCGATCTGATGACAGCGGCCGATGCGGAGCTCTTAC
TTATACAATTCATCCATGCCACCTGTCGAGTGCCGCCCTTCAGCTCTTTCATATTGCTCAACGATAGTGT
AATCCTCGTTGTGGGAGGTGATATCCAGTTTAATATTAACATTGTACGCTCCTGGCAGCTGAACTGGTTT
TTTGGCTTTGTAAGTTGTCTTCACCTGAAAATTTAAATCAGATTAGTTAGTTAGTAAAATCATGTTTAAA
CTTACCTCAGCATCGTAATGTCCTCCATCTTTCAATTTAAGACGTTGTTTAATCTCTCCCTTAAGAGCAC
CGTCTTCAGGGTACATTCTTTCACTTGAAGCTTCCCATCCCATAGTCTTCTTCTGCATAACAGGTCCATC
CGAGGGGAAATTCGTTCCTCGAAGTTTGACTTTATAAATAAATTCTCCATCTTGGAGGCTGAAAATTTAA
ATATGTATGGTTAGTTAGAAGTTCCTATTCTCTAGAAAGTATAGGAACTTCGTACCGAACTGTTTAAACT
TACCTTGAGTCTTGCGTCACTGTAACAACTCCTCCGTCTTCAAAATTCATTACGCGTTCCCACTTAAAAC
CCTCCGGGAATGAAAGTTTCAAATAATCTGGTATATCTGCCGGATGTTTAACATAAGCTTTACTTCCATA
CATGAACTGTGGAGAGAGGATGTCCCAGGCGAATGGTAATGGTCCGCCTTTAGTTACCTGAAAATTTAAA
TAATCAGGGTTAGTTAGTATATATATGTTTAAACTTACCTTTAGTTTTGCGGTTTGTGTTCCCTCATATG
GTCGGCCTTCTCCTTCACCTTCAATTTCAAACTCATGCCCATTGACAGATCCCTCCATATGCACCTTGAA
ACGCATAAACTCTTTAATAATTGCCATGTTATCTTC
