>Addgene plasmid #65842 | XW99 | addgene partial sequence | sequence record 123854 | QS-rev 5'-GGTCGACTATCTTGCGCTTC-3'
[353 nt withheld, positions 1-353]
GCTAGCCAAGGGTCCTCCTGAAAATGTTCTATGTTATGTTAGTATCATTCGAAACATACCTTTGGGTCCT
TTGGCCAATCCCGGGGATCCTCTAGAGGCGCGCCTACCTGAAATTCTGAATTAAATGATAATTGAAGACA
GCTAAAGGGGGGTTAATACTCAAATATTGTGGTAAAAGAGAAAAAATAGTCACACACAATATCACTTTAC
AGGTTGCTTGTAGGGAAATAGTGAAAATTAAAATAAAAAATTAGTTCTTTAATTTAAAGCCAAATAGTTG
CAAACAGTCACTTTTTCATCATTGATAATTTTGGAAGTTGACCAAAAAGTGTTTTTCACAAATTTTATAT
TCTAATTATGTTGCAACTTGATTTGAACGTTTGTTATAAATTTCTCAAACTTTCAAAACGTTGCCAGAAA
CATTTTAAAGTTGTTTTCTAATAATTCTCTTTTATTTAGAATATTCTAAGTGTGCTTAGACGACATTTCC
ACTTACTGTAAGTACAGAAAAATGTTATGTTTTGACCACCTATATTTTTGGTTGTGAACTGGTGACCCAA
AAAAAGAGAAGAAAACACCAAAAAAAAAGTGTGTGGATGCTTATGATGGACAATGACCTGAGGGAAGAGA
TCATAAAAGCAAATTTGCATACGATGAAGTGCGCAGTGCCACATAGACCTCTCCCTTGTTAGGTAAACAC
GTACACTCTACCTGGCAGTATGAGGCCCG
