>Addgene plasmid #65842 | XW99 | addgene partial sequence | sequence record 123856 | pDD-R1 5'-ccgaactgtttaaacttacCTTGA-3'
ACTCCTCCGTCTTCAAAATTCATTACGCGTTCCCACTTAAAACCCTCCGGGAATGAAAGTTTCAAATAAT
CTGGTATATCTGCCGGATGTTTAACATAAGCTTTACTTCCATACATGAACTGTGGAGAGAGGATGTCCCA
GGCGAATGGTAATGGTCCGCCTTTAGTTACCTGAAAATTTAAATAATCAGGGTTAGTTAGTATATATATG
TTTAAACTTACCTTTAGTTTTGCGGTTTGTGTTCCCTCATATGGTCGGCCTTCTCCTTCACCTTCAATTT
CAAACTCATGCCCATTGACAGATCCCTCCATATGCACCTTGAAACGCATAAACTCTTTAATAATTGCCAT
GTTATCTTCTTCACCCTTTGAGACCATGATGCGTTGAAGCAGTTTCCCTGAATTAAAATTAGAAGTTGAA
AATACAATAGAAAGAAAATTGGAAGGTATATAAACTCGCAAAAACGAGGAAATGGCAGATTCAATAAGAT
GAATAAATATACAACCTTTATTGAGAAGAGACCATTTATATACTTGTAAGCTTCTAGGAAAATTTTAGAT
ACTAAAGAGAAGCATAGATTTTAAGACAAGCAGTTAACTAGGTGAAAGTAGGATGAGACAGCGGTACCTC
A
[448 nt withheld, positions 632-1079]
